Addgene plasmid #148331: pnEA-NpG-DmNanos-opt_50-236-GB1opt_AB
Purpose: Bacterial Expression of DmNanos-opt_50-236
Depositing lab: Elisa Izaurralde. Depositing organization: Max Planck Institute for Developmental Biology. Publication: Distinct modes of recruitment of the CCR4-NOT complex by Drosophila and vertebrate Nanos. Raisch T, Bhandari D, Sabath K, Helms S, Valkov E, Weichenrieder O, Izaurralde E. EMBO J. 2016 May 2;35(9):974-90. doi: 10.15252/embj.201593634. Epub 2016 Mar 11. PubMed 26968986.
Backbone
  Vector backbone: Unknown
  Vector type: Bacterial Expression
Growth in bacteria
  Bacterial resistance: Ampicillin, 100 μg/mL
  Growth temperature: 37°C
  Growth strain: DH5alpha
  Copy number: Low Copy
Gene/Insert
  Gene/Insert name: DmNanos-opt_50-236
  Species: D. melanogaster (fly)
  Entrez Gene: nos (a.k.a. Dmel_CG5637, CG5637, DRONANOS, Dmel\CG5637, Dronanos, NANOS, NOS, Nanos, Nos, l(3)07117, l(3)j3B6, l(3)j4B6, nNOS)
  Cloning method: Unknown
Terms and licenses: Academic/Nonprofit Terms; Industry Terms: Not Available to Industry
Depositor comments: sequence of isoform B given by NCBI: NM_001275794.1 or UniProt.: A0A0B4KGY5 Plasmids from this collection were made available to the research community and donated after the lab closed. Please note that the sequence provided by the depositing laboratory may be theoretical/predicted or based on Sanger sequencing results. There may be discrepancies between sequencing results obtained by Addgene and the depositor sequence. If an Addgene verified sequence is not available, please contact before placing your order to request that our lab fully sequence the plasmid.
How to cite: pnEA-NpG-DmNanos-opt_50-236-GB1opt_AB was a gift from Elisa Izaurralde (Addgene plasmid # 148331 ; http://n2t.net/addgene:148331 ; RRID:Addgene_148331)
