[The description below was written by a language model from this plasmid's Addgene catalogue record and pLannotate feature annotations shown in this document.]
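Description:
pnEA-NpG-DmNanos-opt_50-236-GB1opt_AB is a 7,125 nt bacterial expression plasmid for producing a fragment of Drosophila melanogaster Nanos (residues 50–236, numbered on isoform B according to the depositor's comment) in E. coli. The catalogue lists the backbone as unknown, but the annotated features indicate a pET-like, pBR322-derived architecture. It has a ColE1/pMB1-type origin together with the bom site and the rop gene, which fits the recorded low copy number. It also carries an ampicillin-resistance gene (bla) under its own promoter, and remnants of the tetracycline-resistance gene and its promoter that appear only as non-functional fragments. Selection is with ampicillin.

The expression cassette runs from a T7 promoter with an adjacent lac operator and the T7 gene 10 ribosome binding site to a T7 terminator. A plasmid-borne lacI gene supplies the repressor. Transcription therefore depends on a host providing T7 RNA polymerase and is inducible with IPTG. The open reading frame begins with Schistosoma japonicum glutathione S-transferase, which serves as an N-terminal affinity and solubility tag. The Nanos coding fragment follows, and the "opt" in the name suggests a codon-optimised sequence. The name also points to a C-terminal GB1 solubility domain. The feature table does not annotate GB1, although unassigned sequence lies between the Nanos fragment and the terminator, along with a short match to a T7 gene 10-derived tag. Any protease cleavage site in the linker between GST and Nanos is likewise not annotated.

The associated study concerns how Drosophila and vertebrate Nanos recruit the CCR4-NOT deadenylase complex. The construct is therefore suited to producing recombinant Nanos for purification, pulldown or other in vitro interaction work.
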