Features (pLannotate 1.2.2; 20 found; start..end, strand, type, name):
    104..208     +  promoter       AmpR promoter: bla
    209..1069    +  CDS            AmpR: β-lactamase; bla; confers resistance to ampicillin, carbenicillin, and related antibiotics
   1240..1828    +  rep_origin     ori: high-copy-number ColE1/pMB1/pBR322/pUC origin of replication
   2014..2156    -  misc_feature   bom: basis of mobility region from pBR322
   2258..2449    -  CDS            rop: Rop protein, which maintains plasmids at low copy number; rop
   2466..2846    +  CDS            YPB1_ECOLX: Protein predicted: Swiss-Prot protein existence level 4. From Escherichia coli.
   3088..3712    -  CDS            TcR (fragment): tetracycline efflux protein; tet; confers resistance to tetracycline
   3727..3748    -  protein_bind   CAP binding site: CAP binding activates transcription in the presence of cAMP. E. coli catabolite activator protein
   3761..4843    -  CDS            lacI: lac repressor; lacI; The lac repressor binds to the lac operator to inhibit transcription in E. coli. This inhibition can be relieved by adding lactose or isopropyl-β-D-thiogalactopyranoside (IPTG).
   4844..4921    -  promoter       lacI promoter: lacI
   4929..5208    -  CDS            TcR (fragment): tetracycline efflux protein; tet; confers resistance to tetracycline
   5230..5248    +  promoter       T7 promoter: promoter for bacteriophage T7 RNA polymerase
   5249..5273    +  protein_bind   lac operator: The lac repressor binds to the lac operator to inhibit transcription in E. coli. This inhibition can be relieved by adding lactose or isopropyl-β-D-thiogalactopyranoside (IPTG). lac repressor encoded by lacI
   5288..5310    +  RBS            RBS: efficient ribosome binding site from bacteriophage T7 gene 10 (Olins and Rangwala, 1989)
   5321..5971    +  CDS            GST: glutathione S-transferase from Schistosoma japonicum
   6028..6699    +  CDS            nos (fragment): NANOS_DROME - Experimental evidence at protein level: Swiss-Prot protein existence level 1. Maternal RNA-binding protein that is required for germ cells proliferation and self-renewal. Acts by forming a complex with pum and brat that regulates translation and mRNA stability. The complex binds to the Nanos Response Element (NRE), a 16 bp sequence in the hb mRNA 3'-UTR and prevents its translation. Controls posterior development. Rescuing factor for the abdominal defect of posterior group mutants. The other posterior group genes are not required for nanos function but rather play a role in local
   6809..6858    +  CDS            SET1 (fragment): solubility-enhancement tag derived from T7 phage gene 10B
   6866..6913    +  terminator     T7 terminator: transcription terminator for bacteriophage T7 RNA polymerase
   6936..7040    -  CDS            TcR (fragment): tetracycline efflux protein; tet; confers resistance to tetracycline
   7088..7116    -  promoter       tet promoter: E. coli promoter for tetracycline efflux protein gene
>Addgene plasmid #148331 | pnEA-NpG-DmNanos-opt_50-236-GB1opt_AB | depositor full sequence | sequence record 290779 | Full Sequence
TTCTTGAAGACGAAAGGGCCTCGTGATACGCCTATTTTTATAGGTTAATGTCATGATAATAATGGTTTCT
TAGACGTCAGGTGGCACTTTTCGGGGAAATGTGCGCGGAACCCCTATTTGTTTATTTTTCTAAATACATT
CAAATATGTATCCGCTCATGAGACAATAACCCTGATAAATGCTTCAATAATATTGAAAAAGGAAGAGTAT
GAGTATTCAACATTTCCGTGTCGCCCTTATTCCCTTTTTTGCGGCATTTTGCCTTCCTGTTTTTGCTCAC
CCAGAAACGCTGGTGAAAGTAAAAGATGCTGAAGATCAGTTGGGTGCACGAGTGGGTTACATCGAACTGG
ATCTCAACAGCGGTAAGATCCTTGAGAGTTTTCGCCCCGAAGAACGTTTTCCAATGATGAGCACTTTTAA
AGTTCTGCTATGTGGCGCGGTATTATCCCGTGTTGACGCCGGGCAAGAGCAACTCGGTCGCCGCATACAC
TATTCTCAGAATGACTTGGTTGAGTACTCACCAGTCACAGAAAAGCATCTTACGGATGGCATGACAGTAA
GAGAATTATGCAGTGCTGCCATAACCATGAGTGATAACACTGCGGCCAACTTACTTCTGACAACGATCGG
AGGACCGAAGGAGCTAACCGCTTTTTTGCACAACATGGGGGATCATGTAACTCGCCTTGATCGTTGGGAA
CCGGAGCTGAATGAAGCCATACCAAACGACGAGCGTGACACCACGATGCCTGCAGCAATGGCAACAACGT
TGCGCAAACTATTAACTGGCGAACTACTTACTCTAGCTTCCCGGCAACAATTAATAGACTGGATGGAGGC
GGATAAAGTTGCAGGACCACTTCTGCGCTCGGCCCTTCCGGCTGGCTGGTTTATTGCTGATAAATCTGGA
GCCGGTGAGCGTGGGTCTCGCGGTATCATTGCAGCACTGGGGCCAGATGGTAAGCCCTCCCGTATCGTAG
TTATCTACACGACGGGGAGTCAGGCAACTATGGATGAACGAAATAGACAGATCGCTGAGATAGGTGCCTC
ACTGATTAAGCATTGGTAACTGTCAGACCAAGTTTACTCATATATACTTTAGATTGATTTAAAACTTCAT
TTTTAATTTAAAAGGATCTAGGTGAAGATCCTTTTTGATAATCTCATGACCAAAATCCCTTAACGTGAGT
TTTCGTTCCACTGAGCGTCAGACCCCGTAGAAAAGATCAAAGGATCTTCTTGAGATCCTTTTTTTCTGCG
CGTAATCTGCTGCTTGCAAACAAAAAAACCACCGCTACCAGCGGTGGTTTGTTTGCCGGATCAAGAGCTA
CCAACTCTTTTTCCGAAGGTAACTGGCTTCAGCAGAGCGCAGATACCAAATACTGTCCTTCTAGTGTAGC
CGTAGTTAGGCCACCACTTCAAGAACTCTGTAGCACCGCCTACATACCTCGCTCTGCTAATCCTGTTACC
AGTGGCTGCTGCCAGTGGCGATAAGTCGTGTCTTACCGGGTTGGACTCAAGACGATAGTTACCGGATAAG
GCGCAGCGGTCGGGCTGAACGGGGGGTTCGTGCACACAGCCCAGCTTGGAGCGAACGACCTACACCGAAC
TGAGATACCTACAGCGTGAGCTATGAGAAAGCGCCACGCTTCCCGAAGGGAGAAAGGCGGACAGGTATCC
GGTAAGCGGCAGGGTCGGAACAGGAGAGCGCACGAGGGAGCTTCCAGGGGGAAACGCCTGGTATCTTTAT
AGTCCTGTCGGGTTTCGCCACCTCTGACTTGAGCGTCGATTTTTGTGATGCTCGTCAGGGGGGCGGAGCC
TATGGAAAAACGCCAGCAACGCGGCCTTTTTACGGTTCCTGGCCTTTTGCTGGCCTTTTGCTCACATGTT
CTTTCCTGCGTTATCCCCTGATTCTGTGGATAACCGTATTACCGCCTTTGAGTGAGCTGATACCGCTCGC
CGCAGCCGAACGACCGAGCGCAGCGAGTCAGTGAGCGAGGAAGCGGAAGAGCGCCTGATGCGGTATTTTC
TCCTTACGCATCTGTGCGGTATTTCACACCGCATATATGGTGCACTCTCAGTACAATCTGCTCTGATGCC
GCATAGTTAAGCCAGTATACACTCCGCTATCGCTACGTGACTGGGTCATGGCTGCGCCCCGACACCCGCC
AACACCCGCTGACGCGCCCTGACGGGCTTGTCTGCTCCCGGCATCCGCTTACAGACAAGCTGTGACCGTC
TCCGGGAGCTGCATGTGTCAGAGGTTTTCACCGTCATCACCGAAACGCGCGAGGCAGCTGCGGTAAAGCT
CATCAGCGTGGTCGTGAAGCGATTCACAGATGTCTGCCTGTTCATCCGCGTCCAGCTCGTTGAGTTTCTC
CAGAAGCGTTAATGTCTGGCTTCTGATAAAGCGGGCCATGTTAAGGGCGGTTTTTTCCTGTTTGGTCACT
GATGCCTCCGTGTAAGGGGGATTTCTGTTCATGGGGGTAATGATACCGATGAAACGAGAGAGGATGCTCA
CGATACGGGTTACTGATGATGAACATGCCCGGTTACTGGAACGTTGTGAGGGTAAACAACTGGCGGTATG
GATGCGGCGGGACCAGAGAAAAATCACTCAGGGTCAATGCCAGCGCTTCGTTAATACAGATGTAGGTGTT
CCACAGGGTAGCCAGCAGCATCCTGCGATGCAGATCCGGAACATAATGGTGCAGGGCGCTGACTTCCGCG
TTTCCAGACTTTACGAAACACGGAAACCGAAGACCATTCATGTTGTTGCTCAGGTCGCAGACGTTTTGCA
GCAGCAGTCGCTTCACGTTCGCTCGCGTATCGGTGATTCATTCTGCTAACCAGTAAGGCAACCCCGCCAG
CCTAGCCGGGTCCTCAACGACAGGAGCACGATCATGCGCACCCGTGGCCAGGACCCAACGCTGCCCGAGA
TGCGCCGCGTGCGGCTGCTGGAGATGGCGGACGCGATGGATATGTTCTGCCAAGGGTTGGTTTGCGCATT
CACAGTTCTCCGCAAGAATTGATTGGCTCCAATTCTTGGAGTGGTGAATCCGTTAGCGAGGTGCCGCCGG
CTTCCATTCAGGTCGAGGTGGCCCGGCTCCATGCACCGCGACGCAACGCGGGGAGGCAGACAAGGTATAG
GGCGGCGCCTACAATCCATGCCAACCCGTTCCATGTGCTCGCCGAGGCGGCATAAATCGCCGTGACGATC
AGCGGTCCAGTGATCGAAGTTAGGCTGGTAAGAGCCGCGAGCGATCCTTGAAGCTGTCCCTGATGGTCGT
CATCTACCTGCCTGGACAGCATGGCCTGCAACGCGGGCATCCCGATGCCGCCGGAAGCGAGAAGAATCAT
AATGGGGAAGGCCATCCAGCCTCGCGTCGCGAACGCCAGCAAGACGTAGCCCAGCGCGTCGGCCGCCATG
CCGGCGATAATGGCCTGCTTCTCGCCGAAACGTTTGGTGGCGGGACCAGTGACGAAGGCTTGAGCGAGGG
CGTGCAAGATTCCGAATACCGCAAGCGACAGGCCGATCATCGTCGCGCTCCAGCGAAAGCGGTCCTCGCC
GAAAATGACCCAGAGCGCTGCCGGCACCTGTCCTACGAGTTGCATGATAAAGAAGACAGTCATAAGTGCG
GCGACGATAGTCATGCCCCGCGCCCACCGGAAGGAGCTGACTGGGTTGAAGGCTCTCAAGGGCATCGGTC
GAGATCCCGGTGCCTAATGAGTGAGCTAACTTACATTAATTGCGTTGCGCTCACTGCCCGCTTTCCAGTC
GGGAAACCTGTCGTGCCAGCTGCATTAATGAATCGGCCAACGCGCGGGGAGAGGCGGTTTGCGTATTGGG
CGCCAGGGTGGTTTTTCTTTTCACCAGTGAGACGGGCAACAGCTGATTGCCCTTCACCGCCTGGCCCTGA
GAGAGTTGCAGCAAGCGGTCCACGCTGGTTTGCCCCAGCAGGCGAAAATCCTGTTTGATGGTGGTTAACG
GCGGGATATAACATGAGCTGTCTTCGGTATCGTCGTATCCCACTACCGAGATATCCGCACCAACGCGCAG
CCCGGACTCGGTAATGGCGCGCATTGCGCCCAGCGCCATCTGATCGTTGGCAACCAGCATCGCAGTGGGA
ACGATGCCCTCATTCAGCATTTGCATGGTTTGTTGAAAACCGGACATGGCACTCCAGTCGCCTTCCCGTT
CCGCTATCGGCTGAATTTGATTGCGAGTGAGATATTTATGCCAGCCAGCCAGACGCAGACGCGCCGAGAC
AGAACTTAATGGGCCCGCTAACAGCGCGATTTGCTGGTGACCCAATGCGACCAGATGCTCCACGCCCAGT
CGCGTACCGTCTTCATGGGAGAAAATAATACTGTTGATGGGTGTCTGGTCAGAGACATCAAGAAATAACG
CCGGAACATTAGTGCAGGCAGCTTCCACAGCAATGGCATCCTGGTCATCCAGCGGATAGTTAATGATCAG
CCCACTGACGCGTTGCGCGAGAAGATTGTGCACCGCCGCTTTACAGGCTTCGACGCCGCTTCGTTCTACC
ATCGACACCACCACGCTGGCACCCAGTTGATCGGCGCGAGATTTAATCGCCGCGACAATTTGCGACGGCG
CGTGCAGGGCCAGACTGGAGGTGGCAACGCCAATCAGCAACGACTGTTTGCCCGCCAGTTGTTGTGCCAC
GCGGTTGGGAATGTAATTCAGCTCCGCCATCGCCGCTTCCACTTTTTCCCGCGTTTTCGCAGAAACGTGG
CTGGCCTGGTTCACCACGCGGGAAACGGTCTGATAAGAGACACCGGCATACTCTGCGACATCGTATAACG
TTACTGGTTTCACATTCACCACCCTGAATTGACTCTCTTCCGGGCGCTATCATGCCATACCGCGAAAGGT
TTTGCGCCATTCGATGGTGTCCGGGATCTCGACGCTCTCCCTTATGCGACTCCTGCATTAGGAAGCAGCC
CAGTAGTAGGTTGAGGCCGTTGAGCACCGCCGCCGCAAGGAATGGTGCATGCAAGGAGATGGCGCCCAAC
AGTCCCCCGGCCACGGGGCCTGCCACCATACCCACGCCGAAACAAGCGCTCATGAGCCCGAAGTGGCGAG
CCCGATCTTCCCCATCGGTGATGTCGGCGATATAGGCGCCAGCAACCGCACCTGTGGCGCCGGTGATGCC
GGCCACGATGCGTCCGGCGTAGAGGATCGAGATCTCGATCCCGCGAAATTAATACGACTCACTATAGGGG
AATTGTGAGCGGATAACAATTCCCCACTAGTAATAATTTTGTTTAACTTTAAGAAGGAGATATACCATGG
CCCCTATACTAGGTTATTGGAAAATTAAGGGCCTTGTGCAACCCACTCGACTTCTTTTGGAATATCTTGA
AGAAAAATATGAAGAGCATTTGTATGAGCGCGATGAAGGTGATAAATGGCGAAACAAAAAGTTTGAATTG
GGTTTGGAGTTTCCCAATCTTCCTTATTATATTGATGGTGATGTTAAATTAACACAGTCTATGGCCATCA
TACGTTATATAGCTGACAAGCACAACATGTTGGGTGGTTGTCCAAAAGAGCGTGCAGAGATTTCAATGCT
TGAAGGAGCGGTTTTGGATATTAGATACGGTGTTTCGAGAATTGCATATAGTAAAGACTTTGAAACTCTC
AAAGTTGATTTTCTTAGCAAGCTACCTGAAATGCTGAAAATGTTCGAAGATCGTTTATGTCATAAAACAT
ATTTAAATGGTGATCATGTAACCCATCCTGACTTCATGTTGTATGACGCTCTTGATGTTGTTTTATACAT
GGACCCAATGTGCCTGGATGCGTTCCCAAAATTAGTTTGTTTTAAAAAACGTATTGAAGCTATCCCACAA
ATTGATAAGTACTTGAAATCCAGCAAGTATATAGCATGGCCTTTGCAGGGCTGGCAAGCCACGTTTGGTG
GTGGCGACCATCCGCCAAAATCGGATGGTACCGGCAGCGGCCTGGAAGTTCTGTTCCAGGGGCCCCATAT
GCTCGAGATTACACCGGTTACCCCTGATCCGAGCACCAGCGCACAGAGCACCCATTTTCCGTTTCTGGCA
GATAGCGCAGCAACCGCAAATAGCCTGCTGATGCAGCGTCAGTATCATTATCATCTGCTGCTGCAACAGC
AACAGCAGCTGGCAATGGCACAGCATCAGCTGGCCCTGGCAGCCAGCGCAGCCGCAGCAAGCGCATCACA
TCAGCAGACCGATGAAATTGCACGTAGCCTGAAAATCTTTGCACAGGTTACCACCGGTGCAGCAGAAAAT
GCAGCAGGTAGCATGCAGGATGTTATGCAAGAATTTGCAACCAATGGTTATGCCAGTGATGATCTGGGTC
GTATGAGCTATGGTAGCGCACCGCCTCAGGTTCAGATGCCTCCACAGCAGCAGCACCAGCAGCAACAGGG
TCTGCATCTGCCGCTGGGTCGCAATCCGGCACAGCTGCAGACCAATGGCGGTAATCTGATGCCGATTCCG
CTGGCAACCCATTGGCTGAATAACTATCGTGAACATCTGAATAATGTGTGGCGCAACATGAGCTATATTC
CGGCAGCCGGTAGCAGCGGTATGCAGTATAAACTGATTCTGAATGGCAAAACCCTGAAAGGTGAAACCAC
CACCGAAGCAGTTGATGCAGCCACCGCAGAAAAAGTTTTTAAACAGTATGCCAATGATAACGGCGTTGAT
GGTGAATGGACCTATGATGATGCAACCAAAACCTATACCGTTACCGAATAAGGATCCTAATAGTCTAGAG
CTAGCCCTAGGAGATCCGGCTGCTAACAAAGCCCGAAAGGAAGCTGAGTTGGCTGCTGCCACCGCTGAGC
AATAACTAGCATAACCCCTTGGGGCCTCTAAACGGGTCTTGAGGGGTTTTTTGCTGAAAGGAGGAACTAT
ATCCGGATATCCCGCAAGAGGCCCGGCAGTACCGGCATAACCAAGCCTATGCCTACAGCATCCAGGGTGA
CGGTGCCGAGGATGACGATGAGCGCATTGTTAGATTTCATACACGGTGCCTGACTGCGTTAGCAATTTAA
CTGTGATAAACTACCGCATTAAAGCTTATCGATGATAAGCTGTCAAACATGAGAA
